Addgene plasmid #91175: pTaCas9-dead_6
Purpose: Cas9 only expression, Cas9 Type: TaCas9_D10A+H840A (dead), Plant Selection: PvUbi2:bar
Depositing lab: Daniel Voytas. Depositing organization: University of Minnesota. Publication: A multi-purpose toolkit to enable advanced genome engineering in plants. Cermak T, Curtin SJ, Gil-Humanes J, Cegan R, Kono TJY, Konecna E, Belanto JJ, Starker CG, Mathre JW, Greenstein RL, Voytas DF. Plant Cell. 2017 May 18. pii: tpc.00922.2016. doi: 10.1105/tpc.16.00922. PubMed 28522548.
Backbone
  Vector backbone: pCAMBIA
  Vector type: Plant Expression, CRISPR
  Selectable markers: Basta
Growth in bacteria
  Bacterial resistance: Kanamycin, 50 μg/mL
  Growth temperature: 37°C
  Growth strain: DH5alpha
  Copy number: High Copy
Gene/Insert
  Gene/Insert name: TaCas9_D10A+H840A (dead)
  Species: Synthetic
  Mutation: D10A, H840A
  Cloning method: Restriction Enzyme; 5′ cloning site unknown (unknown if destroyed); 3′ cloning site unknown (unknown if destroyed)
  Sequencing primers: 5′ unknown
Terms and licenses: Academic/Nonprofit Terms; Industry Terms: Not Available to Industry
How to cite: pTaCas9-dead_6 was a gift from Daniel Voytas (Addgene plasmid # 91175 ; http://n2t.net/addgene:91175 ; RRID:Addgene_91175)
