[The description below was written by a language model from this plasmid's Addgene catalogue record and the feature table of its GenBank file.]
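Description:
pTaCas9-dead_6 is a 15.9 kb pCAMBIA-based binary T-DNA vector for plant expression of a catalytically inactive Cas9, part of a modular plant genome engineering toolkit. The backbone carries a high-copy ColE1/pMB1-type origin with the pBR322 bom mobilisation region for propagation in E. coli. It also carries the pVS1 oriV with its RepA replication and StaA stability proteins, which in pCAMBIA-type binary vectors support stable maintenance in Agrobacterium. Bacterial selection is by kanamycin through the aphA-3 aminoglycoside phosphotransferase gene, which lies outside the T-DNA.

Between the nopaline-type left and right border repeats sit two plant cassettes. Next to the left border is the bar gene (phosphinothricin acetyltransferase) followed by a CaMV polyadenylation signal, which gives Basta/phosphinothricin selection of transformed plant tissue. The catalogue entry states that this marker is driven by the PvUbi2 promoter, although the promoter itself is not annotated in the feature table. The main payload is TaCas9_D10A+H840A, a synthetic Streptococcus pyogenes dCas9 coding sequence fused at its C-terminus to a bipartite nucleoplasmin nuclear localisation signal. The D10A and H840A substitutions inactivate the RuvC and HNH nuclease domains, so the protein retains RNA-guided DNA binding but does not cut. The promoter and terminator for dCas9 are not stated in the record, though a long unannotated stretch precedes the coding sequence. Remnants of the lac promoter/operator and M13 primer sites flank the cassette.

The plasmid is described as "Cas9 only": no guide RNA cassette is annotated, so guides would have to be supplied separately. The record does not describe a specific application beyond dCas9 expression in plants.
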