LOCUS       Exported 15876 bp ds-DNA circular SYN 13-MAY-2021
DEFINITION  Cas9 only expression, Cas9 Type: TaCas9_D10A+H840A (dead), Plant
            Selection: PvUbi2:bar.
ACCESSION   .
VERSION     .
KEYWORDS    pTaCas9-dead_6
SOURCE      synthetic DNA construct
  ORGANISM  synthetic DNA construct
REFERENCE   1 (bases 1 to 15876)
  AUTHORS   Cermak T, Curtin SJ, Gil-Humanes J, Cegan R, Kono TJY, Konecna E,
            Belanto JJ, Starker CG, Mathre JW, Greenstein RL, Voytas DF
  TITLE     A multi-purpose toolkit to enable advanced genome engineering in
            plants.
  JOURNAL   Plant Cell. 2017 May 18. pii: tpc.00922.2016. doi:
            10.1105/tpc.16.00922.
  PUBMED    28522548
REFERENCE   2 (bases 1 to 15876)
  AUTHORS   .
  TITLE     Direct Submission
  JOURNAL   Exported May 13, 2021 from SnapGene Server 1.1.58
            http://www.snapgene.com
FEATURES             Location/Qualifiers
     source          1..15876
                     /organism="synthetic DNA construct"
                     /mol_type="other DNA"
     CDS             complement(291..1085)
                     /codon_start=1
                     /gene="aphA-3"
                     /product="aminoglycoside phosphotransferase"
                     /label=KanR
                     /note="confers resistance to kanamycin"
                     /translation="MAKMRISPELKKLIEKYRCVKDTEGMSPAKVYKLVGENENLYLKM
                     TDSRYKGTTYDVEREKDMMLWLEGKLPVPKVLHFERHDGWSNLLMSEADGVLCSEEYED
                     EQSPEKIIELYAECIRLFHSIDISDCPYTNSLDSRLAELDYLLNNDLADVDCENWEEDT
                     PFKDPRELYDFLKTEKPEEELVFSHGDLGDSNIFVKDGKVSGFIDLGRSGRADKWYDIA
                     FCVRSIREDIGEEQYVELFFDLLGIKPDWEKIKYYILLDELF"
     misc_feature    1510..1534
                     /label=LB T-DNA repeat
                     /note="left border repeat from nopaline C58 T-DNA"
     polyA_signal    1612..1786
                     /label=CaMV poly(A) signal
                     /note="cauliflower mosaic virus polyadenylation signal"
     CDS             complement(1793..2344)
                     /codon_start=1
                     /gene="Streptomyces hygroscopicus bar"
                     /product="phosphinothricin acetyltransferase"
                     /label=BlpR
                     /note="confers resistance to bialophos or phosphinothricin"
                     /translation="MSPERRPADIRRATEADMPAVCTIVNHYIETSTVNFRTEPQEPQE
                     WTDDLVRLRERYPWLVAEVDGEVAGIAYAGPWKARNAYDWTAESTVYVSPRHQRTGLGS
                     TLYTHLLKSLEAQGFKSVVAVIGLPNDPSVRMHEALGYAPRGMLRAAGFKHGNWHDVGF
                     WQLDFSLPVPPRPVLPVTEI"
     protein_bind    4284..4305
                     /label=CAP binding site
                     /bound_moiety="E. coli catabolite activator protein"
                     /note="CAP binding activates transcription in the presence
                     of cAMP."
     promoter        4320..4350
                     /label=lac promoter
                     /note="promoter for the E. coli lac operon"
     protein_bind    4358..4374
                     /label=lac operator
                     /bound_moiety="lac repressor encoded by lacI"
                     /note="The lac repressor binds to the lac operator to
                     inhibit transcription in E. coli. This inhibition can be
                     relieved by adding lactose or
                     isopropyl-beta-D-thiogalactopyranoside (IPTG)."
     primer_bind     4363..4385
                     /label=M13/pUC Reverse
                     /note="In lacZ gene"
     primer_bind     4382..4398
                     /label=M13 rev
                     /note="common sequencing primer, one of multiple similar
                     variants"
     primer_bind     4382..4398
                     /label=M13 Reverse
                     /note="In lacZ gene. Also called M13-rev"
     CDS             6455..10558
                     /codon_start=1
                     /product="catalytically dead mutant of the Cas9
                     endonuclease from the Streptococcus pyogenes Type II
                     CRISPR/Cas system"
                     /label=dCas9
                     /note="RNA-guided DNA-binding protein that lacks
                     endonuclease activity due to the D10A mutation in the RuvC
                     catalytic domain and the H840A mutation in the HNH
                     catalytic domain"
                     /translation="MDKKYSIGLAIGTNSVGWAVITDEYKVPSKKFKVLGNTDRHSIKK
                     NLIGALLFDSGETAEATRLKRTARRRYTRRKNRICYLQEIFSNEMAKVDDSFFHRLEES
                     FLVEEDKKHERHPIFGNIVDEVAYHEKYPTIYHLRKKLVDSTDKADLRLIYLALAHMIK
                     FRGHFLIEGDLNPDNSDVDKLFIQLVQTYNQLFEENPINASGVDAKAILSARLSKSRRL
                     ENLIAQLPGEKKNGLFGNLIALSLGLTPNFKSNFDLAEDAKLQLSKDTYDDDLDNLLAQ
                     IGDQYADLFLAAKNLSDAILLSDILRVNTEITKAPLSASMIKRYDEHHQDLTLLKALVR
                     QQLPEKYKEIFFDQSKNGYAGYIDGGASQEEFYKFIKPILEKMDGTEELLVKLNREDLL
                     RKQRTFDNGSIPHQIHLGELHAILRRQEDFYPFLKDNREKIEKILTFRIPYYVGPLARG
                     NSRFAWMTRKSEETITPWNFEEVVDKGASAQSFIERMTNFDKNLPNEKVLPKHSLLYEY
                     FTVYNELTKVKYVTEGMRKPAFLSGEQKKAIVDLLFKTNRKVTVKQLKEDYFKKIECFD
                     SVEISGVEDRFNASLGTYHDLLKIIKDKDFLDNEENEDILEDIVLTLTLFEDREMIEER
                     LKTYAHLFDDKVMKQLKRRRYTGWGRLSRKLINGIRDKQSGKTILDFLKSDGFANRNFM
                     QLIHDDSLTFKEDIQKAQVSGQGDSLHEHIANLAGSPAIKKGILQTVKVVDELVKVMGR
                     HKPENIVIEMARENQTTQKGQKNSRERMKRIEEGIKELGSQILKEHPVENTQLQNEKLY
                     LYYLQNGRDMYVDQELDINRLSDYDVDAIVPQSFLKDDSIDNKVLTRSDKNRGKSDNVP
                     SEEVVKKMKNYWRQLLNAKLITQRKFDNLTKAERGGLSELDKAGFIKRQLVETRQITKH
                     VAQILDSRMNTKYDENDKLIREVKVITLKSKLVSDFRKDFQFYKVREINNYHHAHDAYL
                     NAVVGTALIKKYPKLESEFVYGDYKVYDVRKMIAKSEQEIGKATAKYFFYSNIMNFFKT
                     EITLANGEIRKRPLIETNGETGEIVWDKGRDFATVRKVLSMPQVNIVKKTEVQTGGFSK
                     ESILPKRNSDKLIARKKDWDPKKYGGFDSPTVAYSVLVVAKVEKGKSKKLKSVKELLGI
                     TIMERSSFEKNPIDFLEAKGYKEVKKDLIIKLPKYSLFELENGRKRMLASAGELQKGNE
                     LALPSKYVNFLYLASHYEKLKGSPEDNEQKQLFVEQHKHYLDEIIEQISEFSKRVILAD
                     ANLDKVLSAYNKHRDKPIREQAENIIHLFTLTNLGAPAAFKYFDTTIDRKRYTSTKEVL
                     DATLIHQSITGLYETRIDLSQLGGD"
     CDS             10559..10606
                     /codon_start=1
                     /product="bipartite nuclear localization signal from
                     nucleoplasmin"
                     /label=nucleoplasmin NLS
                     /translation="KRPAATKKAGQAKKKK"
     primer_bind     complement(10887..10904)
                     /label=M13 Forward
                     /note="In lacZ gene. Also called M13-F20 or M13 (-21)
                     Forward"
     primer_bind     complement(10887..10903)
                     /label=M13 fwd
                     /note="common sequencing primer, one of multiple similar
                     variants"
     primer_bind     complement(10896..10918)
                     /label=M13/pUC Forward
                     /note="In lacZ gene"
     misc_feature    11106..11130
                     /label=RB T-DNA repeat
                     /note="right border repeat from nopaline C58 T-DNA"
     CDS             12431..13060
                     /codon_start=1
                     /product="stability protein from the Pseudomonas plasmid
                     pVS1 (Heeb et al., 2000)"
                     /label=pVS1 StaA
                     /translation="MKVIAVLNQKGGSGKTTIATHLARALQLAGADVLLVDSDPQGSAR
                     DWAAVREDQPLTVVGIDRPTIDRDVKAIGRRDFVVIDGAPQAADLAVSAIKAADFVLIP
                     VQPSPYDIWATADLVELVKQRIEVTDGRLQAAFVVSRAIKGTRIGGEVAEALAGYELPI
                     LESRITQRVSYPGTAAAGTTVLESEPEGDAAREVQALAAEIKSKLI"
     CDS             13489..14562
                     /codon_start=1
                     /product="replication protein from the Pseudomonas plasmid
                     pVS1 (Heeb et al., 2000)"
                     /label=pVS1 RepA
                     /translation="MSGRKPSGPVQIGAALGDDLVEKLKAAQAAQRQRIEAEARPGESW
                     QAAADRIRKESRQPPAAGAPSIRKPPKGDEQPDFFVPMLYDVGTRDSRSIMDVAVFRLS
                     KRDRRAGEVIRYELPDGHVEVSAGPAGMASVWDYDLVLMAVSHLTESMNRYREGKGDKP
                     GRVFRPHVADVLKFCRRADGGKQKDDLVETCIRLNTTHVAMQRTKKAKNGRLVTVSEGE
                     ALISRYKIVKSETGRPEYIEIELADWMYREITEGKNPDVLTVHPDYFLIDPGIGRFLYR
                     LARRAAGKAEARWLFKTIYERSGSAGEFKKFCFTVRKLIGSNDLPEYDLKEEAGQAGPI
                     LVMRYRNLIEGEASAGS"
     rep_origin      14628..14822
                     /label=pVS1 oriV
                     /note="origin of replication for the Pseudomonas plasmid
                     pVS1 (Heeb et al., 2000)"
     primer_bind     complement(15058..15080)
                     /label=pGEX 3'
                     /note="pGEX vectors, reverse primer"
     misc_feature    15166..15306
                     /label=bom
                     /note="basis of mobility region from pBR322"
     primer_bind     15221..15240
                     /label=pRS-marker
                     /note="pRS vectors, use to sequence yeast selectable
                     marker"
     primer_bind     complement(15321..15338)
                     /label=L4440
                     /note="L4440 vector, forward primer"
     rep_origin      complement(15492..204)
                     /direction=LEFT
                     /label=ori
                     /note="high-copy-number ColE1/pMB1/pBR322/pUC origin of
                     replication"
     primer_bind     complement(15572..15591)
                     /label=pBR322ori-F
                     /note="pBR322 origin, forward primer"
ORIGIN
        1 gtaggcggtg ctacagagtt cttgaagtgg tggcctaact acggctacac tagaaggaca
       61 gtatttggta tctgcgctct gctgaagcca gttaccttcg gaaaaagagt tggtagctct
      121 tgatccggca aacaaaccac cgctggtagc ggtggttttt ttgtttgcaa gcagcagatt
      181 acgcgcagaa aaaaaggatc tcaagaagat cctttgatct tttctacggg gtctgacgct
      241 cagtggaacg aaaactcacg ttaagggatt ttggtcatgc attctaggta ctaaaacaat
      301 tcatccagta aaatataata ttttattttc tcccaatcag gcttgatccc cagtaagtca
      361 aaaaatagct cgacatactg ttcttccccg atatcctccc tgatcgaccg gacgcagaag
      421 gcaatgtcat accacttgtc cgccctgccg cttctcccaa gatcaataaa gccacttact
      481 ttgccatctt tcacaaagat gttgctgtct cccaggtcgc cgtgggaaaa gacaagttcc
      541 tcttcgggct tttccgtctt taaaaaatca tacagctcgc gcggatcttt aaatggagtg
      601 tcttcttccc agttttcgca atccacatcg gccagatcgt tattcagtaa gtaatccaat
      661 tcggctaagc ggctgtctaa gctattcgta tagggacaat ccgatatgtc gatggagtga
      721 aagagcctga tgcactccgc atacagctcg ataatctttt cagggctttg ttcatcttca
      781 tactcttccg agcaaaggac gccatcggcc tcactcatga gcagattgct ccagccatca
      841 tgccgttcaa agtgcaggac ctttggaaca ggcagctttc cttccagcca tagcatcatg
      901 tccttttccc gttccacatc ataggtggtc cctttatacc ggctgtccgt catttttaaa
      961 tataggtttt cattttctcc caccagctta tataccttag caggagacat tccttccgta
     1021 tcttttacgc agcggtattt ttcgatcagt tttttcaatt ccggtgatat tctcatttta
     1081 gccatttatt atttccttcc tcttttctac agtatttaaa gataccccaa gaagctaatt
     1141 ataacaagac gaactccaat tcactgttcc ttgcattcta aaaccttaaa taccagaaaa
     1201 cagctttttc aaagttgttt tcaaagttgg cgtataacat agtatcgacg gagccgattt
     1261 tgaaaccgcg gtgatcacag gcagcaacgc tctgtcatcg ttacaatcaa catgctaccc
     1321 tccgcgagat catccgtgtt tcaaacccgg cagcttagtt gccgttcttc cgaatagcat
     1381 cggtaacatg agcaaagtct gccgccttac aacggctctc ccgctgacgc cgtcccggac
     1441 tgatgggctg cctgtatcga gtggtgattt tgtgccgagc tgccggtcgg ggagctgttg
     1501 gctggctggt ggcaggatat attgtggtgt aaacaaattg acgcttagac aacttaataa
     1561 cacattgcgg acgtttttaa tgtactgaat taacgccgaa ttaattcggg ggatctggat
     1621 tttagtactg gattttggtt ttaggaatta gaaattttat tgatagaagt attttacaaa
     1681 tacaaataca tactaagggt ttcttatatg ctcaacacat gagcgaaacc ctataggaac
     1741 cctaattccc ttatctggga actactcaca cattattatg gagaaactcg agtcaaatct
     1801 cggtgacggg caggaccgga cggggcggta ccggcaggct gaagtccagc tgccagaaac
     1861 ccacgtcatg ccagttcccg tgcttgaagc cggccgcccg cagcatgccg cggggggcat
     1921 atccgagcgc ctcgtgcatg cgcacgctcg ggtcgttggg cagcccgatg acagcgacca
     1981 cgctcttgaa gccctgtgcc tccagggact tcagcagatg ggtgtagagc gtggagccca
     2041 gtcccgtccg ctggtggcgg gggctgacgt acacggtgga ctcggccgtc cagtcgtagg
     2101 cgttgcgtgc cttccaggga cccgcgtagg cgatgccggc gacctcgccg tccacctcgg
     2161 cgacgagcca gggatagcgc tcccgcagac ggacgaggtc gtccgtccac tcctgcggtt
     2221 cctgcggctc ggtacggaag ttgaccgtgc ttgtctcgat gtagtggttg acgatggtgc
     2281 agaccgccgg catgtccgcc tcggtggcac ggcggatgtc ggccgggcgt cgttctgggc
     2341 tcataagctt ctgcaaaaga gaaccagaca acagggtaag tgcctagcag taaacaaaca
     2401 gaactcatca caagcaaaca gcaacatcat attcatacca acaggtcatg tgtgttcatc
     2461 acatcattag tactaagcat gccatcatcc aagtatatca aagtaagggc aaagagcatg
     2521 catgatcatc aggtgcacaa aagaatcatc aaattgtagc agtacatatc ttcatctatc
     2581 atgcatatct atccataaca ggacgatgca tgttgaccag gtaaaagcta caggatccta
     2641 taggaacagc agcgtatata tcttcaccaa tcttagcatc ttaatcatgt ggcacatgca
     2701 gtttcaattt aagcacatga gctagttgat tatgaggtac cagagaatca tcaaactgat
     2761 gtagcagcat atatcctcat ctatcatgca atctaatcta atctaactaa acaggaaagg
     2821 tgtgctattc agttaaaagc taccgcatca tatacaaacg gcagcataag aaaaagcata
     2881 atcatcttaa tcatgcaaca aacgcagatt cataataagc ccaagagcta gcttgtgatg
     2941 atcttattct actctgatct acagcaatca gataacgacc taaccttgca catggcaaca
     3001 aaacaatcga tcggacgaat cagttgtttg ttcctagcta gcaccatcga accagataat
     3061 agatgcacgt acagatcccg aaaacgaacc caaaaacagg gcagacctag ctgaacctag
     3121 gcagcgaccc agcagatcgt gagaacgatc tcatctacga acagcctaga agcaacccca
     3181 cgattcccgg acaaacgacc taaaatcccc acaaatcaca tgagcatgac aggataaaca
     3241 gcggaaccga tcagatctac acgaaaaccc cacctcccag ccacccacga tcaggaaaca
     3301 cgcggatcta gcatgatttc gtcaacgcct cagcctagtt cctagccaca gaccaagcag
     3361 aaccaccaaa ccacgccgag cgaggagatg gggcaagagg acgggggaga cgatcgccgt
     3421 accttgaagc gggggaagga tcgccgaggg tcgcgaggag agcaatttgg atttggaacc
     3481 cgggggttgt gcgctccgaa cgatgagacg atgtgagatt gtgggaagag gcgcggaggg
     3541 ccctgtattt atgggctgcg acggggggag gagaggtggg gagggttggg gaaggaatcc
     3601 cccacccgtg ccgtgacggt tccgggccgt gtgagaggag cccgctcgtc tccgccacgc
     3661 aatttccgcg atcggagcgg agctttcgag aggcggctgg atggttggtg gccgttagat
     3721 ttgtagacgc cgttaacgcc tcgcctccac cgggaagagt tttgagcagc cgcttatgac
     3781 aatggcttaa cgacgttaga cggagcgtta gtggcaggcc atgatagaat agacgtattg
     3841 caatgggatt ataattaaat aaataagaat ataataagat atggcaagtc ggcactcatg
     3901 acatggtctt cgaaatgata gtgctcactt tcttagccga gaaagttgac gcgactgatt
     3961 tagaagttaa gatattattt ctctcttctt ttctttcctc gtcatataag gatgaaataa
     4021 actttagaga ttgccggtag tgattttgga tttcggcgat caggcttggt ttgccggttt
     4081 cggacggtgt gccttaggcc acccgcagtg tatcttgtaa tgttcaaccg ataagcaagg
     4141 gtggggctca agcaagtagt aaacaactat gtcaaatgtc accatggtta tggtcttgtt
     4201 tagttggctt cttggccgat tcattaatgc agctggcacg acaggtttcc cgactggaaa
     4261 gcgggcagtg agcgcaacgc aattaatgtg agttagctca ctcattaggc accccaggct
     4321 ttacacttta tgcttccggc tcgtatgttg tgtggaattg tgagcggata acaatttcac
     4381 acaggaaaca gctatgacat gattacgaat tcgagctcgg tacccgggga tctgcaggcg
     4441 cgcctgcagt gcagcgtgac ccggtcgtgc ccctctctag agataatgag cattgcatgt
     4501 ctaagttata aaaaattacc acatattttt tttgtcacac ttgtttgaag tgcagtttat
     4561 ctatctttat acatatattt aaactttact ctacgaataa tataatctat agtactacaa
     4621 taatatcagt gttttagaga atcatataaa tgaacagtta gacatggtct aaaggacaat
     4681 tgagtatttt gacaacagga ctctacagtt ttatcttttt agtgtgcatg tgttctcctt
     4741 tttttttgca aatagcttca cctatataat acttcatcca ttttattagt acatccattt
     4801 agggtttagg gttaatggtt tttatagact aattttttta gtacatctat tttattctat
     4861 tttagcctct aaattaagaa aactaaaact ctattttagt ttttttattt aataatttag
     4921 atataaaata gaataaaata aagtgactaa aaattaaaca aatacccttt aagaaattaa
     4981 aaaaactaag gaaacatttt tcttgtttcg agtagataat gccagcctgt taaacgccgt
     5041 cgacgagtct aacggacacc aaccagcgaa ccagcagcgt cgcgtcgggc caagcgaagc
     5101 agacggcacg gcatctctgt cgctgcctct ggacccctct cgagagttcc gctccaccgt
     5161 tggacttgct ccgctgtcgg catccagaaa ttgcgtggcg gagcggcaga cgtgagccgg
     5221 cacggcaggc ggcctcctcc tcctctcacg gcaccggcag ctacggggga ttcctttccc
     5281 accgctcctt cgctttccct tcctcgcccg ccgtaataaa tagacacccc ctccacaccc
     5341 tctttcccca acctcgtgtt gttcggagcg cacacacaca caaccagatc tcccccaaat
     5401 ccacccgtcg gcacctccgc ttcaaggtac gccgctcgtc ctcccccccc cccctctcta
     5461 ccttctctag atcggcgttc cggtccatgg ttagggcccg gtagttctac ttctgttcat
     5521 gtttgtgtta gatccgtgtt tgtgttagat ccgtgctgct agcgttcgta cacggatgcg
     5581 acctgtacgt cagacacgtt ctgattgcta acttgccagt gtttctcttt ggggaatcct
     5641 gggatggctc tagccgttcc gcagacggga tcgatttcat gatttttttt gtttcgttgc
     5701 atagggtttg gtttgccctt ttcctttatt tcaatatatg ccgtgcactt gtttgtcggg
     5761 tcatcttttc atgctttttt ttgtcttggt tgtgatgatg tggtctggtt gggcggtcgt
     5821 tctagatcgg agtagaatta attctgtttc aaactacctg gtggatttat taattttgga
     5881 tctgtatgtg tgtgccatac atattcatag ttacgaattg aagatgatgg atggaaatat
     5941 cgatctagga taggtataca tgttgatgcg ggttttactg atgcatatac agagatgctt
     6001 tttgttcgct tggttgtgat gatgtggtgt ggttgggcgg tcgttcattc gttctagatc
     6061 ggagtagaat actgtttcaa actacctggt gtatttatta attttggaac tgtatgtgtg
     6121 tgtcatacat cttcatagtt acgagtttaa gatggatgga aatatcgatc taggataggt
     6181 atacatgttg atgtgggttt tactgatgca tatacatgat ggcatatgca gcatctattc
     6241 atatgctcta accttgagta cctatctatt ataataaaca agtatgtttt ataattattt
     6301 tgatcttgat atacttggat gatggcatat gcagcagcta tatgtggatt tttttagccc
     6361 tgccttcata cgctatttat ttgcttggta ctgtttcttt tgtcgatgct caccctgttg
     6421 tttggtgtta cttcctgcag ggcgatctat tcgaatggac aagaagtact cgatcggcct
     6481 cgccatcggg acgaactcag ttggctgggc cgtgatcacc gacgagtaca aggtgccctc
     6541 taagaagttc aaggtcctgg ggaacaccga ccgccattcc atcaagaaga acctcatcgg
     6601 cgctctcctg ttcgacagcg gggagaccgc tgaggctacg aggctcaaga gaaccgctag
     6661 gcgccggtac acgagaagga agaacaggat ctgctacctc caagagattt tctccaacga
     6721 gatggccaag gttgacgatt cattcttcca ccgcctggag gagtctttcc tcgtggagga
     6781 ggataagaag cacgagcggc atcccatctt cggcaacatc gtggacgagg ttgcctacca
     6841 cgagaagtac cctacgatct accatctgcg gaagaagctc gtggactcca ccgataaggc
     6901 ggacctcaga ctgatctacc tcgctctggc ccacatgatc aagttccgcg gccatttcct
     6961 gatcgagggg gatctcaacc cagacaacag cgatgttgac aagctgttca tccaactcgt
     7021 gcagacctac aaccaactct tcgaggagaa cccgatcaac gcctctggcg tggacgcgaa
     7081 ggctatcctg tccgcgaggc tctcgaagtc caggaggctg gagaacctga tcgctcagct
     7141 cccaggcgag aagaagaacg gcctgttcgg gaacctcatc gctctcagcc tggggctcac
     7201 cccgaacttc aagtcgaact tcgatctcgc tgaggacgcc aagctgcaac tctccaagga
     7261 cacctacgac gatgacctcg ataacctcct ggcccagatc ggcgatcaat acgcggacct
     7321 gttcctcgct gccaagaacc tgtcggacgc catcctcctg tcagatatcc tccgcgtgaa
     7381 caccgagatc acgaaggctc cactctctgc ctccatgatc aagcgctacg acgagcacca
     7441 tcaggatctg accctcctga aggcgctggt ccgccaacag ctcccggaga agtacaagga
     7501 gattttcttc gatcagtcga agaacggcta cgctgggtac atcgacggcg gggcctcaca
     7561 agaggagttc tacaagttca tcaagccaat cctggagaag atggacggca cggaggagct
     7621 cctggtgaag ctcaacaggg aggacctcct gcggaagcag agaaccttcg ataacggcag
     7681 catcccccac caaatccatc tcggggagct gcacgccatc ctgagaaggc aagaggactt
     7741 ctaccctttc ctcaaggata accgggagaa gatcgagaag atcctgacct tcagaatccc
     7801 atactacgtc ggccctctcg cgcgggggaa ctcaagattc gcttggatga cccgcaagtc
     7861 tgaggagacc atcacgccgt ggaacttcga ggaggtggtg gacaagggcg ctagcgctca
     7921 gtcgttcatc gagaggatga ccaacttcga caagaacctg cccaacgaga aggtgctccc
     7981 taagcactcg ctcctgtacg agtacttcac cgtctacaac gagctcacga aggtgaagta
     8041 cgtcaccgag ggcatgcgca agccagcgtt cctgtccggg gagcagaaga aggctatcgt
     8101 ggacctcctg ttcaagacca accggaaggt cacggttaag caactcaagg aggactactt
     8161 caagaagatc gagtgcttcg attcggtcga gatcagcggc gttgaggacc gcttcaacgc
     8221 cagcctcggg acctaccacg atctcctgaa gatcatcaag gataaggact tcctggacaa
     8281 cgaggagaac gaggatatcc tggaggacat cgtgctgacc ctcacgctgt tcgaggacag
     8341 ggagatgatc gaggagcgcc tgaagacgta cgcccatctc ttcgatgaca aggtcatgaa
     8401 gcaactcaag cgccggagat acaccggctg ggggaggctg tcccgcaagc tcatcaacgg
     8461 catccgggac aagcagtccg ggaagaccat cctcgacttc ctgaagagcg atggcttcgc
     8521 caacaggaac ttcatgcaac tgatccacga tgacagcctc accttcaagg aggatatcca
     8581 aaaggctcaa gtgagcggcc agggggactc gctgcacgag catatcgcga acctcgctgg
     8641 ctcccccgcg atcaagaagg gcatcctcca gaccgtgaag gttgtggacg agctcgtgaa
     8701 ggtcatgggc cggcacaagc ctgagaacat cgtcatcgag atggccagag agaaccaaac
     8761 cacgcagaag gggcaaaaga actctaggga gcgcatgaag cgcatcgagg agggcatcaa
     8821 ggagctgggg tcccaaatcc tcaaggagca cccagtggag aacacccaac tgcagaacga
     8881 gaagctctac ctgtactacc tccagaacgg cagggatatg tacgtggacc aagagctgga
     8941 tatcaaccgc ctcagcgatt acgacgtcga tgctatcgtt ccccagtctt tcctgaagga
     9001 tgactccatc gacaacaagg tcctcaccag gtcggacaag aaccgcggca agtcagataa
     9061 cgttccatct gaggaggtcg ttaagaagat gaagaactac tggaggcagc tcctgaacgc
     9121 caagctgatc acgcaaagga agttcgacaa cctcaccaag gctgagagag gcgggctctc
     9181 agagctggac aaggccggct tcatcaagcg gcagctggtc gagaccagac aaatcacgaa
     9241 gcacgttgcg caaatcctcg actctcggat gaacacgaag tacgatgaga acgacaagct
     9301 gatcagggag gttaaggtga tcaccctgaa gtctaagctc gtctccgact tcaggaagga
     9361 tttccagttc tacaaggttc gcgagatcaa caactaccac catgcccatg acgcttacct
     9421 caacgctgtg gtcggcaccg ctctgatcaa gaagtaccca aagctggagt ccgagttcgt
     9481 gtacggggac tacaaggttt acgatgtgcg caagatgatc gccaagtcgg agcaagagat
     9541 cggcaaggct accgccaagt acttcttcta ctcaaacatc atgaacttct tcaagaccga
     9601 gatcacgctg gccaacggcg agatccggaa gagaccgctc atcgagacca acggcgagac
     9661 gggggagatc gtgtgggaca agggcaggga tttcgcgacc gtccgcaagg ttctctccat
     9721 gccccaggtg aacatcgtca agaagaccga ggtccaaacg ggcgggttct caaaggagtc
     9781 tatcctgcct aagcggaaca gcgacaagct catcgccaga aagaaggact gggacccaaa
     9841 gaagtacggc gggttcgaca gccctaccgt ggcctactcg gtcctggttg tggcgaaggt
     9901 tgagaagggc aagtccaaga agctcaagag cgtgaaggag ctcctgggga tcaccatcat
     9961 ggagaggtcc agcttcgaga agaacccaat cgacttcctg gaggccaagg gctacaagga
    10021 ggtgaagaag gacctgatca tcaagctccc gaagtactct ctcttcgagc tggagaacgg
    10081 caggaagaga atgctggctt ccgctggcga gctccagaag gggaacgagc tcgcgctgcc
    10141 aagcaagtac gtgaacttcc tctacctggc ttcccactac gagaagctca agggcagccc
    10201 ggaggacaac gagcaaaagc agctgttcgt cgagcagcac aagcattacc tcgacgagat
    10261 catcgagcaa atctccgagt tcagcaagcg cgtgatcctc gccgacgcga acctggataa
    10321 ggtcctctcc gcctacaaca agcaccggga caagcccatc agagagcaag cggagaacat
    10381 catccatctc ttcaccctga cgaacctcgg cgctcctgct gctttcaagt acttcgacac
    10441 cacgatcgat cggaagagat acacctccac gaaggaggtc ctggacgcga ccctcatcca
    10501 ccagtcgatc accggcctgt acgagacgag gatcgacctc tcacaactcg gcggggataa
    10561 gagacccgca gcaaccaaga aggcagggca agcaaagaag aagaagtgac tcgagatatg
    10621 aagatgaaga tgaaatattt ggtgtgtcaa ataaaaagct tgtgtgctta agtttgtgtt
    10681 tttttcttgg cttgttgtgt tatgaatttg tggctttttc taatattaaa tgaatgtaag
    10741 atcacattat aatgaataaa caaatgtttc tataatccat tgtgaatgtt ttgttggatc
    10801 tcttctgcag catataacta ctgtatgtgc tatggtatgg actatggaat atgattaaag
    10861 ataaggagct ccggtgacgg actggcactg gccgtcgttt tacaacgtcg tgactgggaa
    10921 aaccctggcg ttacccaact taatcgcctt gcagcacatc cccctttcgc cagctggcgt
    10981 aatagcgaag aggcccgcac cgatcgccct tcccaacagt tgcgcagcct gaatggcgaa
    11041 tgctagagca gcttgagctt ggatcagatt gtcgtttccc gccttcagtt taaactatca
    11101 gtgtttgaca ggatatattg gcgggtaaac ctaagagaaa agagcgttta ttagaataat
    11161 cggatattta aaagggcgtg aaaaggttta tccgttcgtc catttgtatg tgcatgccaa
    11221 ccacagggtt cccctcggga tcaaagtact ttgatccaac ccctccgctg ctatagtgca
    11281 gtcggcttct gacgttcagt gcagccgtct tctgaaaacg acatgtcgca caagtcctaa
    11341 gttacgcgac aggctgccgc cctgcccttt tcctggcgtt ttcttgtcgc gtgttttagt
    11401 cgcataaagt agaatacttg cgactagaac cggagacatt acgccatgaa caagagcgcc
    11461 gccgctggcc tgctgggcta tgcccgcgtc agcaccgacg accaggactt gaccaaccaa
    11521 cgggccgaac tgcacgcggc cggctgcacc aagctgtttt ccgagaagat caccggcacc
    11581 aggcgcgacc gcccggagct ggccaggatg cttgaccacc tacgccctgg cgacgttgtg
    11641 acagtgacca ggctagaccg cctggcccgc agcacccgcg acctactgga cattgccgag
    11701 cgcatccagg aggccggcgc gggcctgcgt agcctggcag agccgtgggc cgacaccacc
    11761 acgccggccg gccgcatggt gttgaccgtg ttcgccggca ttgccgagtt cgagcgttcc
    11821 ctaatcatcg accgcacccg gagcgggcgc gaggccgcca aggcccgagg cgtgaagttt
    11881 ggcccccgcc ctaccctcac cccggcacag atcgcgcacg cccgcgagct gatcgaccag
    11941 gaaggccgca ccgtgaaaga ggcggctgca ctgcttggcg tgcatcgctc gaccctgtac
    12001 cgcgcacttg agcgcagcga ggaagtgacg cccaccgagg ccaggcggcg cggtgccttc
    12061 cgtgaggacg cattgaccga ggccgacgcc ctggcggccg ccgagaatga acgccaagag
    12121 gaacaagcat gaaaccgcac caggacggcc aggacgaacc gtttttcatt accgaagaga
    12181 tcgaggcgga gatgatcgcg gccgggtacg tgttcgagcc gcccgcgcac ggctcaaccg
    12241 tgcggctgca tgaaatcctg gccggtttgt ctgatgccaa gctggcggcc tggccggcca
    12301 gcttggccgc tgaagaaacc gagcgccgcc gtctaaaaag gtgatgtgta tttgagtaaa
    12361 acagcttgcg tcatgcggtc gctgcgtata tgatgcgatg agtaaataaa caaatacgca
    12421 aggggaacgc atgaaggtta tcgctgtact taaccagaaa ggcgggtcag gcaagacgac
    12481 catcgcaacc catctagccc gcgccctgca actcgccggg gccgatgttc tgttagtcga
    12541 ttccgatccc cagggcagtg cccgcgattg ggcggccgtg cgggaagatc aaccgctaac
    12601 cgttgtcggc atcgaccgcc cgacgattga ccgcgacgtg aaggccatcg gccggcgcga
    12661 cttcgtagtg atcgacggag cgccccaggc ggcggacttg gctgtgtccg cgatcaaggc
    12721 agccgacttc gtgctgattc cggtgcagcc aagcccttac gacatatggg ccaccgccga
    12781 cctggtggag ctggttaagc agcgcattga ggtcacggat ggaaggctac aagcggcctt
    12841 tgtcgtgtcg cgggcgatca aaggcacgcg catcggcggt gaggttgccg aggcgctggc
    12901 cgggtacgag ctgcccattc ttgagtcccg tatcacgcag cgcgtgagct acccaggcac
    12961 tgccgccgcc ggcacaaccg ttcttgaatc agaacccgag ggcgacgctg cccgcgaggt
    13021 ccaggcgctg gccgctgaaa ttaaatcaaa actcatttga gttaatgagg taaagagaaa
    13081 atgagcaaaa gcacaaacac gctaagtgcc ggccgtccga gcgcacgcag cagcaaggct
    13141 gcaacgttgg ccagcctggc agacacgcca gccatgaagc gggtcaactt tcagttgccg
    13201 gcggaggatc acaccaagct gaagatgtac gcggtacgcc aaggcaagac cattaccgag
    13261 ctgctatctg aatacatcgc gcagctacca gagtaaatga gcaaatgaat aaatgagtag
    13321 atgaatttta gcggctaaag gaggcggcat ggaaaatcaa gaacaaccag gcaccgacgc
    13381 cgtggaatgc cccatgtgtg gaggaacggg cggttggcca ggcgtaagcg gctgggttgc
    13441 ctgccggccc tgcaatggca ctggaacccc caagcccgag gaatcggcgt gagcggtcgc
    13501 aaaccatccg gcccggtaca aatcggcgcg gcgctgggtg atgacctggt ggagaagttg
    13561 aaggccgcgc aggccgccca gcggcaacgc atcgaggcag aagcacgccc cggtgaatcg
    13621 tggcaagcgg ccgctgatcg aatccgcaaa gaatcccggc aaccgccggc agccggtgcg
    13681 ccgtcgatta ggaagccgcc caagggcgac gagcaaccag attttttcgt tccgatgctc
    13741 tatgacgtgg gcacccgcga tagtcgcagc atcatggacg tggccgtttt ccgtctgtcg
    13801 aagcgtgacc gacgagctgg cgaggtgatc cgctacgagc ttccagacgg gcacgtagag
    13861 gtttccgcag ggccggccgg catggccagt gtgtgggatt acgacctggt actgatggcg
    13921 gtttcccatc taaccgaatc catgaaccga taccgggaag ggaagggaga caagcccggc
    13981 cgcgtgttcc gtccacacgt tgcggacgta ctcaagttct gccggcgagc cgatggcgga
    14041 aagcagaaag acgacctggt agaaacctgc attcggttaa acaccacgca cgttgccatg
    14101 cagcgtacga agaaggccaa gaacggccgc ctggtgacgg tatccgaggg tgaagccttg
    14161 attagccgct acaagatcgt aaagagcgaa accgggcggc cggagtacat cgagatcgag
    14221 ctagctgatt ggatgtaccg cgagatcaca gaaggcaaga acccggacgt gctgacggtt
    14281 caccccgatt actttttgat cgatcccggc atcggccgtt ttctctaccg cctggcacgc
    14341 cgcgccgcag gcaaggcaga agccagatgg ttgttcaaga cgatctacga acgcagtggc
    14401 agcgccggag agttcaagaa gttctgtttc accgtgcgca agctgatcgg gtcaaatgac
    14461 ctgccggagt acgatttgaa ggaggaggcg gggcaggctg gcccgatcct agtcatgcgc
    14521 taccgcaacc tgatcgaggg cgaagcatcc gccggttcct aatgtacgga gcagatgcta
    14581 gggcaaattg ccctagcagg ggaaaaaggt cgaaaaggcc tctttcctgt ggatagcacg
    14641 tacattggga acccaaagcc gtacattggg aaccggaacc cgtacattgg gaacccaaag
    14701 ccgtacattg ggaaccggtc acacatgtaa gtgactgata taaaagagaa aaaaggcgat
    14761 ttttccgcct aaaactcttt aaaacttatt aaaactctta aaacccgcct ggcctgtgca
    14821 taactgtctg gccagcgcac agcccaagag ctgcaaaaag cgcctaccct tcggtcgctg
    14881 cgctccctac gccccgccgc ttcgcgtcgg cctatcgcgg ccgctggccg ctcaaaaatg
    14941 gctggcctac ggccaggcaa tctaccaggg cgcggacaag ccgcgccgtc gccactcgac
    15001 cgccggcgcc cacatcaagg caccctgcct cgcgcgtttc ggtgatgacg gtgaaaacct
    15061 ctgacacatg cagctcccgg aaacggtcac agcttgtctg taagcggatg ccgggagcag
    15121 acaagcccgt cagggcgcgt cagcgggtgt tggcgggtgt cggggcgcag ccatgaccca
    15181 gtcacgtagc gatagcggag tgtatactgg cttaactatg cggcatcaga gcagattgta
    15241 ctgagagtgc accatatgcg gtgtgaaata ccgcacagat gcgtaaggag aaaataccgc
    15301 atcaggccct cttccgcttc ctcgctcact gactcgctgc gctcggtcgt tcggctgcgg
    15361 cgagcggtat cagctcactc aaaggcggta atacggttat ccacagaatc aggggataac
    15421 gcaggaaaga acatgtgagc aaaaggccag caaaaggcca ggaaccgtaa aaaggccgcg
    15481 ttgctggcgt ttttccatag gctccgcccc cctgacgagc atcacaaaaa tcgacgctca
    15541 agtcagaggt ggcgaaaccc gacaggacta taaagatacc aggcgtttcc ccctggaagc
    15601 tccctcgtgc gctctcctgt tccgaccctg ccgcttaccg gatacctgtc cgcctttctc
    15661 ccttcgggaa gcgtggcgct ttctcatagc tcacgctgta ggtatctcag ttcggtgtag
    15721 gtcgttcgct ccaagctggg ctgtgtgcac gaaccccccg ttcagcccga ccgctgcgcc
    15781 ttatccggta actatcgtct tgagtccaac ccggtaagac acgacttatc gccactggca
    15841 gcagccactg gtaacaggat tagcagagcg aggtat
//
